Addgene plasmid #165066: pILGFPY2A
Purpose: Characterisation of 2A-mediated bicistronic expression of Y-FAST and yEGFP
Depositing lab: Claudia Vickers. Depositing organization: University of Queensland. Publication: Auxin-mediated protein depletion for metabolic engineering in terpene-producing yeast. Lu Z, Peng B, Ebert BE, Dumsday G, Vickers CE. Nat Commun. 2021 Feb 16;12(1):1051. doi: 10.1038/s41467-021-21313-1. PubMed 33594068.
Backbone
  Vector backbone: pUC19
  Vector type: Yeast Expression
Growth in bacteria
  Bacterial resistance: Ampicillin, 100 μg/mL
  Growth temperature: 37°C
  Growth strain: DH5alpha
  Copy number: High Copy
Gene/Insert
  Gene/Insert name: P-URA3>KlURA3>T-AgTEF1-P-TEF1>Y-FAST-ErB1.2A-yEGFP>T-PGK1-T-URA3
  Species: Other
  Mutation: WT
  Cloning method: Gibson Cloning
Terms and licenses: Academic/Nonprofit Terms; Industry Terms: Not Available to Industry
How to cite: pILGFPY2A was a gift from Claudia Vickers (Addgene plasmid # 165066 ; http://n2t.net/addgene:165066 ; RRID:Addgene_165066)
