[The description below was written by a language model from this plasmid's Addgene catalogue record and pLannotate feature annotations shown in this document.]
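Description:
pILGFPY2A is a yeast expression plasmid built by Gibson assembly on a pUC19 backbone. In E. coli it is maintained at high copy through the ColE1/pUC origin and selected with ampicillin via the β-lactamase gene. The feature table also picks up leftover pUC19 elements (lac promoter and operator, CAP site, and lacZα, lacI, rop and bom fragments) that have no role in the yeast cassette. No yeast replication origin (2μ or CEN/ARS) is annotated. The payload is bracketed by a URA3 promoter fragment on one side and URA3 3′ sequence on the other (annotated as a short URA3 fragment, named T-URA3 in the insert). This layout suggests the cassette is meant to integrate at the URA3 locus by homologous recombination, although the record does not say so explicitly.

Yeast selection relies on a URA3 marker, which the catalogue identifies as KlURA3 driven by the URA3 promoter and ended by the AgTEF1 terminator. The annotation tool matched it to the S. cerevisiae orthologue. A single loxP site is annotated downstream of the marker, and no partner site is detected. The test cassette uses the constitutive S. cerevisiae TEF1 promoter and PGK1 terminator to express one open reading frame. In this frame Y-FAST, a fluorogen-activated tag engineered from photoactive yellow protein (hence the "pyp" annotation), is joined through an ErB1 2A peptide to yEGFP, which the tool annotates as GFPmut3. The 2A sequence itself is not annotated but falls in the short gap between the two coding regions. Ribosomal skipping at the 2A should yield two separate proteins from one transcript. The two distinguishable fluorescent readouts allow 2A-mediated bicistronic expression to be characterised in yeast, which is the plasmid's stated purpose.
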