Features (pLannotate 1.2.2; 18 found; start..end, strand, type, name):
      1..408     +  promoter       TEF1 promoter: S. cerevisiae TEF1; promoter for EF-1α
    422..796     +  CDS            pyp: PYP_HALHA - Experimental evidence at protein level: Swiss-Prot protein existence level 1. Photoactive blue light protein. Probably functions as a photoreceptor for a negative phototaxis response. From Halorhodospira halophila (Ectothiorhodospira halophila).
    857..1567    +  CDS            GFPmut3: GFPmut3 is a basic (constitutively fluorescent) green fluorescent protein published in 1996, derived from Aequorea victoria. It is reported to be a very rapidly-maturing weak dimer.
   1577..1847    +  terminator     PGK1 terminator: S. cerevisae PGK1; transcription terminator for 3-phosphoglycerate kinase gene
   1883..1982    +  CDS            URA3 (fragment): orotidine-5'-phosphate decarboxylase, required for uracil biosynthesis; S. cerevisiae URA3; yeast auxotrophic marker, counterselectable with 5-fluoroorotic acid (5-FOA)
   2136..2152    -  protein_bind   lac operator: The lac repressor binds to the lac operator to inhibit transcription in E. coli. This inhibition can be relieved by adding lactose or isopropyl-β-D-thiogalactopyranoside (IPTG). lac repressor encoded by lacI
   2160..2190    -  promoter       lac promoter: promoter for the E. coli lac operon
   2205..2226    -  protein_bind   CAP binding site: CAP binding activates transcription in the presence of cAMP. E. coli catabolite activator protein
   2239..2331    -  CDS            lacI (fragment): lac repressor; lacI; The lac repressor binds to the lac operator to inhibit transcription in E. coli. This inhibition can be relieved by adding lactose or isopropyl-β-D-thiogalactopyranoside (IPTG).
   2514..3102    -  rep_origin     ori: high-copy-number ColE1/pMB1/pBR322/pUC origin of replication
   3273..4133    -  CDS            AmpR: β-lactamase; bla; confers resistance to ampicillin, carbenicillin, and related antibiotics
   4134..4238    -  promoter       AmpR promoter: bla
   4333..4368    +  CDS            rop (fragment): Rop protein, which maintains plasmids at low copy number; rop
   4470..4569    +  misc_feature   bom (fragment): basis of mobility region from pBR322
   4575..4732    -  CDS            lacZα (fragment): LacZα fragment of β-galactosidase; lacZ fragment
   4739..4902    +  promoter       URA3 promoter (fragment): S. cerevisiae URA3
   4905..5690    +  CDS            URA3: PYRF_YEAST - Experimental evidence at protein level: Swiss-Prot protein existence level 1. From Saccharomyces cerevisiae (strain ATCC 204508 / S288c) (Baker's yeast).
   5842..5875    +  protein_bind   loxP: Cre-mediated recombination occurs in the 8-bp core sequence (GCATACAT). Cre recombinase
>Addgene plasmid #165066 | pILGFPY2A | addgene full sequence | sequence record 327180 | Addgene NGS Result
CCACACACCATAGCTTCAAAATGTTTCTACTCCTTTTTTACTCTTCCAGATTTTCTCGGACTCCGCGCAT
CGCCGTACCACTTCAAAACACCCAAGCACAGCATACTAAATTTCCCCTCTTTCTTCCTCTAGGGTGTCGT
TAATTACCCGTACTAAAGGTTTGGAAAAGAAAAAAGAGACCGCCTCGTTTCTTTTTCTTCGTCGAAAAAG
GCAATAAAAATTTTTATCACGTTTCTTTTTCTTGAAAATTTTTTTTTTTGATTTTTTTCTCTTTCGATGA
CCTCCCATTGATATTTAAGTTAATAAACGGTCTTCAATTTCTCAAGTTTCAGTTTCATTTTTCTTGTTCT
ATTACAACTTTTTTTACTTCTTGCTCATTAGAAAGAAAGCATAGCAATCTAATCTAAGTTTTAATTACAA
AATGGAACACGTTGCTTTCGGTTCTGAAGATATTGAAAACACTTTGGCTAAAATGGATGATGGTCAATTA
GACGGTTTAGCTTTCGGTGCTATTCAATTGGACGGTGATGGTAACATTTTGCAATACAATGCTGCTGAAG
GTGATATTACTGGTAGAGATCCAAAACAAGTTATTGGTAAGAACTTCTTTAAGGACGTTGCTCCAGGTAC
TGACTCTCCAGAGTTCTATGGTAAGTTTAAGGAAGGTGTTGCTTCTGGTAACTTAAACACTATGTTTGAA
TGGATGATCCCAACTTCCAGAGGTCCAACTAAGGTTAAAGTTCACATGAAAAAGGCTTTATCTGGTGACT
CTTACTGGGTTTTCGTTAAAAGAGTTGGTGCTACTAACTTCTCTTTGTTGAAGTTGGCTGGTGACGTTGA
ACTTAACCCAGGTCCATCTAAAGGTGAAGAATTATTCACTGGTGTTGTCCCAATTTTGGTTGAATTAGAT
GGTGATGTTAATGGTCACAAATTTTCTGTCTCCGGTGAAGGTGAAGGTGATGCTACTTACGGTAAATTGA
CCTTAAAATTTATTTGTACTACTGGTAAATTGCCAGTTCCATGGCCAACCTTAGTCACTACTTTCGGTTA
TGGTGTTCAATGTTTTGCGAGATACCCAGATCATATGAAACAACATGACTTTTTCAAGTCTGCCATGCCA
GAAGGTTATGTTCAAGAAAGAACTATTTTTTTCAAAGATGACGGTAACTACAAGACCAGAGCTGAAGTCA
AGTTTGAAGGTGATACCTTAGTTAATAGAATCGAATTAAAAGGTATTGATTTTAAAGAAGATGGTAACAT
TTTAGGTCACAAATTGGAATACAACTATAACTCTCACAATGTTTACATCATGGCTGACAAACAAAAGAAT
GGTATCAAAGTTAACTTCAAAATTAGACACAACATTGAAGATGGTTCTGTTCAATTAGCTGACCATTATC
AACAAAATACTCCAATTGGTGATGGTCCAGTCTTGTTACCAGACAACCATTACTTATCCACTCAATCTGC
CTTATCCAAAGATCCAAACGAAAAGAGAGACCACATGGTCTTGTTAGAATTTGTTACTGCTGCTGGTATT
ACCCATGGTATGGATGAATTGTACAAAAGATCTTAAATTGAATTGAATTGAAATCGATAGATCAATTTTT
TTCTTTTCTCTTTCCCCATCCTTTACGCTAAAATAATAGTTTATTTTATTTTTTGAATATTTTTTATTTA
TATACGTATATATAGACTATTATTTATCTTTTAATGATTATTAAGATTTTTATTAAAAAAAAATTCGCTC
CTCTTTTAATGCCTTTATGCAGTTTTTTTTTCCCATTCGATATTTCTATGTTCGGGTTCAGCGTATTTTA
AGTTTAATAACTCGAAAATTCTGCGTTCGTTAAAGCTTTCGAGAAGGATATTATTTACTAGTAGGACTAT
TTGCAAAGGGAAGGGATGCTAAGGTAGAGGGTGAACGTTACAGAAAAGCAGGCTGGGAAGCATATTTGAG
AAGATGCGGCCAGCAAAACTAAAAAACTGTATTATAAGTAAATGCATGTATACTAAACTCACAAATTAGA
GCTTCAATTTAATTATATCAGTTATTACCCGGGAATCTCGGTCGTAATGATTTAAATGCATGCAAGCTTG
GCGTAATCATGGTCATAGCTGTTTCCTGTGTGAAATTGTTATCCGCTCACAATTCCACACAACATACGAG
CCGGAAGCATAAAGTGTAAAGCCTGGGGTGCCTAATGAGTGAGCTAACTCACATTAATTGCGTTGCGCTC
ACTGCCCGCTTTCCAGTCGGGAAACCTGTCGTGCCAGCTGCATTAATGAATCGGCCAACGCGCGGGGAGA
GGCGGTTTGCGTATTGGGCGCTCTTCCGCTTCCTCGCTCACTGACTCGCTGCGCTCGGTCGTTCGGCTGC
GGCGAGCGGTATCAGCTCACTCAAAGGCGGTAATACGGTTATCCACAGAATCAGGGGATAACGCAGGAAA
GAACATGTGAGCAAAAGGCCAGCAAAAGGCCAGGAACCGTAAAAAGGCCGCGTTGCTGGCGTTTTTCCAT
AGGCTCCGCCCCCCTGACGAGCATCACAAAAATCGACGCTCAAGTCAGAGGTGGCGAAACCCGACAGGAC
TATAAAGATACCAGGCGTTTCCCCCTGGAAGCTCCCTCGTGCGCTCTCCTGTTCCGACCCTGCCGCTTAC
CGGATACCTGTCCGCCTTTCTCCCTTCGGGAAGCGTGGCGCTTTCTCATAGCTCACGCTGTAGGTATCTC
AGTTCGGTGTAGGTCGTTCGCTCCAAGCTGGGCTGTGTGCACGAACCCCCCGTTCAGCCCGACCGCTGCG
CCTTATCCGGTAACTATCGTCTTGAGTCCAACCCGGTAAGACACGACTTATCGCCACTGGCAGCAGCCAC
TGGTAACAGGATTAGCAGAGCGAGGTATGTAGGCGGTGCTACAGAGTTCTTGAAGTGGTGGCCTAACTAC
GGCTACACTAGAAGAACAGTATTTGGTATCTGCGCTCTGCTGAAGCCAGTTACCTTCGGAAAAAGAGTTG
GTAGCTCTTGATCCGGCAAACAAACCACCGCTGGTAGCGGTGGTTTTTTTGTTTGCAAGCAGCAGATTAC
GCGCAGAAAAAAAGGATCTCAAGAAGATCCTTTGATCTTTTCTACGGGGTCTGACGCTCAGTGGAACGAA
AACTCACGTTAAGGGATTTTGGTCATGAGATTATCAAAAAGGATCTTCACCTAGATCCTTTTAAATTAAA
AATGAAGTTTTAAATCAATCTAAAGTATATATGAGTAAACTTGGTCTGACAGTTACCAATGCTTAATCAG
TGAGGCACCTATCTCAGCGATCTGTCTATTTCGTTCATCCATAGTTGCCTGACTCCCCGTCGTGTAGATA
ACTACGATACGGGAGGGCTTACCATCTGGCCCCAGTGCTGCAATGATACCGCGAGACCCACGCTCACCGG
CTCCAGATTTATCAGCAATAAACCAGCCAGCCGGAAGGGCCGAGCGCAGAAGTGGTCCTGCAACTTTATC
CGCCTCCATCCAGTCTATTAATTGTTGCCGGGAAGCTAGAGTAAGTAGTTCGCCAGTTAATAGTTTGCGC
AACGTTGTTGCCATTGCTACAGGCATCGTGGTGTCACGCTCGTCGTTTGGTATGGCTTCATTCAGCTCCG
GTTCCCAACGATCAAGGCGAGTTACATGATCCCCCATGTTGTGCAAAAAAGCGGTTAGCTCCTTCGGTCC
TCCGATCGTTGTCAGAAGTAAGTTGGCCGCAGTGTTATCACTCATGGTTATGGCAGCACTGCATAATTCT
CTTACTGTCATGCCATCCGTAAGATGCTTTTCTGTGACTGGTGAGTACTCAACCAAGTCATTCTGAGAAT
AGTGTATGCGGCGACCGAGTTGCTCTTGCCCGGCGTCAATACGGGATAATACCGCGCCACATAGCAGAAC
TTTAAAAGTGCTCATCATTGGAAAACGTTCTTCGGGGCGAAAACTCTCAAGGATCTTACCGCTGTTGAGA
TCCAGTTCGATGTAACCCACTCGTGCACCCAACTGATCTTCAGCATCTTTTACTTTCACCAGCGTTTCTG
GGTGAGCAAAAACAGGAAGGCAAAATGCCGCAAAAAAGGGAATAAGGGCGACACGGAAATGTTGAATACT
CATACTCTTCCTTTTTCAATATTATTGAAGCATTTATCAGGGTTATTGTCTCATGAGCGGATACATATTT
GAATGTATTTAGAAAAATAAACAAATAGGGGTTCCGCGCACATTTCCCCGAAAAGTGCCACCTGACGTCT
AAGAAACCATTATTATCATGACATTAACCTATAAAAATAGGCGTATCACGAGGCCCTTTCGTCTCGCGCG
TTTCGGTGATGACGGTGAAAACCTCTGACACATGCAGCTCCCGGAGACGGTCACAGCTTGTCTGTAAGCG
GATGCCGGGAGCAGACAAGCCCGTCAGGGCGCGTCAGCGGGTGTTGGCGGGTGTCGGGGCTGGCTTAACT
ATGCGGCATCAGAGCAGATTGTACTGAGAGTGCACCATATGCGGTGTGAAATACCGCACAGATGCGTAAG
GAGAAAATACCGCATCAGGCGCCATTCGCCATTCAGGCTGCGCAACTGTTGGGAAGGGCGATCGGTGCGG
GCCTCTTCGCTATTACGCCAGCTGGCGAAAGGGGGATGTGCTGCAAGGCGATTAAGTTGGGTAACGCCAG
GGTTTTCCCAGTCACGACGTTGTAAAACGACGGCCAGTGAATTCATTTAAATTTTTTTGATTCGGTAATC
TCCGAACAGAAGGAAGAACGAAGGAAGGAGCACAGACTTAGATTGGTATATATACGCATATGTAGTGTTG
AAGAAACATGAAATTGCCCAGTATTCTTAACCCAACTGCACAGAACAAAAACCTGCAGGAAACGAAGATA
AAACATGTCCACAAAATCATATACCAGTAGAGCTGAGACTCATGCAAGTCCGGTTGCATCGAAACTTTTA
CGTTTAATGGATGAAAAGAAGACCAATTTGTGTGCTTCTCTTGACGTTCGTTCGACTGATGAGCTATTGA
AACTTGTTGAAACGTTGGGTCCATACATTTGCCTTTTGAAAACACACGTTGATATCTTGGATGATTTCAG
TTATGAGGGTACTGTCGTTCCATTGAAAGCATTGGCAGAGAAATACAAGTTCTTGATATTTGAGGACAGA
AAATTCGCCGATATCGGTAACACAGTCAAATTACAATATACATCGGGCGTTTACCGTATCGCAGAATGGT
CTGATATCACCAACGCCCACGGGGTTACTGGTGCTGGTATTGTTGCTGGCTTGAAACAAGGTGCGCAAGA
GGTCACCAAAGAACCAAGGGGATTATTGATGCTTGCTGAATTGTCTTCCAAGGGTTCTCTAGCACACGGT
GAATATACTAAGGGTACCGTTGATATTGCAAAGAGTGATAAAGATTTCGTTATTGGGTTCATTGCTCAGA
ACGATATGGGAGGAAGAGAAGAAGGGTTTGATTGGCTAATCATGACCCCAGGTGTAGGTTTAGACGACAA
AGGCGATGCATTGGGTCAGCAGTACAGAACCGTCGACGAAGTTGTAAGTGGTGGATCAGATATCATCATT
GTTGGCAGAGGACTTTTCGCCAAGGGTAGAGATCCTAAGGTTGAAGGTGAAAGATACAGAAATGCTGGAT
GGGAAGCGTACCAAAAGAGAATCAGCGCTCCCCATTAATTATACAGGAAACTTAATAGAACAAATCACAT
ATTTAATCTAATAGCCACCTGCATTGGCACGGTGCAACACTACTTCAACTTCATCTTACAAAAAGATCAC
GTGATCTGTTGTATTGGGATCTCTAGACCTAATAACTTCGTATAGCATACATTATACGAAGTTATATTAA
GGGTTGCTCGAGAAAGAGCTCCAGAAAGCGACCACCCAACTTTGGCTGATAATAGCGTATAAACAATGCA
TACTTTGTACGTTCAAAATACAATGCAGTAGATATATTTATGCATATTACATATAATACATATCACATAG
GAAGCAACAGGCGCGTTGGACTTTTAATTTTCGAGGACCGCGAATCCTTACATCACACCCAATCCCCCAC
AAGTGATCCC
